>Addgene plasmid #203839 | pAAV-Syn1-fDIO-mScarlet-KASH-2a-dCre | addgene full sequence | sequence record 403385 | Addgene NGS Result
TGCGTATGAGTGCAAGTGGGTTTTAGGACCAGGATGAGGCGGGGTGGGGGTGCCTACCTGACGACCGACC
CCGACCCACTGGACAAGCACCCAACCCCCATTCCCCAAATTGCGCATCCCCTATCAGAGAGGGGGAGGGG
AAACAGGATGCGGCGAGGCGCGTGCGCACTGCCAGCTTCAGCACCGCGGACAGTGCCTTCGCCCCCGCCT
GGCGGCGCGCGCCACCGCCGCCTCAGCACTGAAGGCGCGCTGACGTCACTCGCCGGTCCCCCGCAAACTC
CCCTTCCCGGCCACCTTGGTCGCGTCCGCGCCGCCGCCGGCCCAGCCGGACCGCACCACGCGAGGCGCGA
GATAGGGGGGCACGGGCGCGACCATCTGCGCTGCGGCGCCGGCGACTCAGCGCTGCCTCAGTCTGCGGTG
GGCAGCGGAGGAGTCGTGTCGTGCCTGAGAGCGCAGGGTACCGGATCCTCTAGAGTCGACTCCGGAGAAG
TTCCTATTCTCTAGAAAGTATAGGAACTTCGCAGAATGGTAGCTGGATTGTAGCTGCTATTAGCAATATG
AAACCTCTTAGAAGTTCCTATTCTTCAAAAGGTATAGGAACTTCGGCGCGCCCTACTTACGGATTCGCCG
CATAACCAGTGAAACAGCATTGCTGTCACTTGGTCGTGGCAGCCCGGACCGACGATGAAGCATGTTTAGC
TGGCCCAAATGTTGCTGGATAGTTTTTACTGCCAGACCGCGCGCCTGAAGATATAGAAGATAATCGCGAA
CATCTTCAGGTTCTGCGGGAAACCATTTCCGGTTATTCAACTTGCACCATGCCGCCCACGACCGGCAAAC
GGACAGAAGCATTTTCCAGGTATGCTCAGAAAACGCCTGGCGATCCCTGAACATGTCCATCAGGTTCTTG
CGAACCTCATCACTCGTTGCATCGACCGGTAATGCAGGCAAATTTTGGTGTACGGTCAGTAAATTGGACA
CCTTCCTCTTCTTCTTGGGGGTTCTGAAAGCGCTTGGGCCAGGATTCTCCTCGACGTCACCGCATGTTAG
CAGACTTCCTCTGCCCTCTCCACTGCCGGTGGGAGGTGGCCCGTTGGTGTACCGCAGCATGGGGTAGAAG
GATCGGGCAAAGTTGTTGGCCTGGGTGCAGCTGTAGTCATCTTCAGAGGCAGGTAGCAGGCAGGCCAGGA
GCAGCAGCAGCAGCAGAAGCAGCTGCAACGGTAGCGCTGCCCTGATCACCCTTGAGAGGAAGGAGCGTCT
CGGCTGGGAGCTGCCGGGGCTGTCGAGGTGGGGCATCCTGCTGTCTGTCTCCTCCTCCTCCTCTCGAGAT
CTGAGTCCGGACTTGTACAGCTCGTCCATGCCGCCGGTGGAGTGGCGGCCCTCGGAGCGTTCGTACTGTT
CCACCACGGTGTAGTCCTCGTTGTGGGAGGTGATGTCCAACTTGCGGTCGACGTTGTAGGCGCCGGGCAT
CTGCACGGGCTTCTTGGCCTTGTAGGTGGTCTTGAAGTCCGCCAGGTAGCGTCCGCCGTCCTTCAGGCGC
AGGGCCATCTTAATGTCGCCCTTCAGCACGCCGTCCTCGGGGTACAACCGCTCGGTGGACGCTTCCCAGC
CCATTGTCTTCTTCTGCATTACGGGGCCGTCAGGAGGGAAGTTGGTGCCGCGGAGCTTCACCTTGTAGAT
CAGGGTGCCGTCCTCCAGGGAGGTGTCCTGGGTCACGGTCACGGCGCCGCCGTCCTCGAAGTTCATCACG
CGCTCCCACTTGAAGCCCTCGGGGAAGGACTGCTTATAGTAGTCGGGGATGTCGGCGGGGTGCTTGGTGA
AGGCCCTGGAGCCGTACATGAACTGAGGGGACAGGATGTCCCAGGAGAAGGGCAGGGGGCCACCCTTGGT
CACCTTCAGCTTGGCGGTCTGGGTGCCCTCGTAGGGGCGGCCCTCGCCCTCGCCCTCGATCTCGAACTCG
TGGCCGTTCATGGAGCCCTCCATGTGCACCTTGAACCGCATGAACTCCTTGATCACTGCCTCGCCCTTGC
TCACCATCAGATCTTCTTCGCTAATCAGTTTCTGTTCCATGGTGGCGCTAGCGAAGTTCCTATACTTTCT
AGAGAATAGGAACTTCTTGCCTTAACCCAGAAATTATCACTGTTATTCTTTAGAATGGTGCAAAGAGAAG
TTCCTATACCTTTTGAAGAATAGGAACTTCGAATTCGATATCAAGCTTATCGATAATCAACCTCTGGATT
ACAAAATTTGTGAAAGATTGACTGGTATTCTTAACTATGTTGCTCCTTTTACGCTATGTGGATACGCTGC
TTTAATGCCTTTGTATCATGCTATTGCTTCCCGTATGGCTTTCATTTTCTCCTCCTTGTATAAATCCTGG
TTGCTGTCTCTTTATGAGGAGTTGTGGCCCGTTGTCAGGCAACGTGGCGTGGTGTGCACTGTGTTTGCTG
ACGCAACCCCCACTGGTTGGGGCATTGCCACCACCTGTCAGCTCCTTTCCGGGACTTTCGCTTTCCCCCT
CCCTATTGCCACGGCGGAACTCATCGCCGCCTGCCTTGCCCGCTGCTGGACAGGGGCTCGGCTGTTGGGC
ACTGACAATTCCGTGGTGTTGTCGGGGAAATCATCGTCCTTTCCTTGGCTGCTCGCCTATGTTGCCACCT
GGATTCTGCGCGGGACGTCCTTCTGCTACGTCCCTTCGGCCCTCAATCCAGCGGACCTTCCTTCCCGCGG
CCTGCTGCCGGCTCTGCGGCCTCTTCCGCGTCTTCGCCTTCGCCCTCAGACGAGTCGGATCTCCCTTTGG
GCCGCCTCCCCGCATCGATACCGAGCGCTGCTCGAGAGATCTACGGGTGGCATCCCTGTGACCCCTCCCC
AGTGCCTCTCCTGGCCCTGGAAGTTGCCACTCCAGTGCCCACCAGCCTTGTCCTAATAAAATTAAGTTGC
ATCATTTTGTCTGACTAGGTGTCCTTCTATAATATTATGGGGTGGAGGGGGGTGGTATGGAGCAAGGGGC
AAGTTGGGAAGACAACCTGTAGGGCCTGCGGGGTCTATTGGGAACCAAGCTGGAGTGCAGTGGCACAATC
TTGGCTCACTGCAATCTCCGCCTCCTGGGTTCAAGCGATTCTCCTGCCTCAGCCTCCCGAGTTGTTGGGA
TTCCAGGCATGCATGACCAGGCTCAGCTAATTTTTGTTTTTTTGGTAGAGACGGGGTTTCACCATATTGG
CCAGGCTGGTCTCCAACTCCTAATCTCAGGTGATCTACCCACCTTGGCCTCCCAAATTGCTGGGATTACA
GGCGTGAACCACTGCTCCCTTCCCTGTCCTTCTGATTTTGTAGGTAACCACGTGCGGACCGAGCGGCCGC
AGGAACCCCTAGTGATGGAGTTGGCCACTCCCTCTCTGCGCGCTCGCTCGCTCACTGAGGCCGGGCGACC
AAAGGTCGCCCGACGCCCGGGCTTTGCCCGGGCGGCCTCAGTGAGCGAGCGAGCGCGCAGCTGCCTGCAG
GGGCGCCTGATGCGGTATTTTCTCCTTACGCATCTGTGCGGTATTTCACACCGCATA
[95 nt withheld, positions 3558-3652]
T
[46 nt withheld, positions 3654-3699]
C
[141 nt withheld, positions 3701-3841]
CCTTTGACGTTGGAGTCCACGTTCTTT
[37 nt withheld, positions 3869-3905]
ACTCTATCTCGGGCTATTCTTTTGATTTATAAGGGATTTTGCCGATTTCGGTCTATTGGTTAAAAAATGA
GCTGATTTAACAAAAATTTAACGCGAATTTTAACAAAATATTAACGTTTACAATTTTATGGTGCACTCTC
AGTACAATCTGCTCTGATGCCGCATAGTTAAGCCAGCCCCGACACCCGCCAACACCCGCTGACGCGCCCT
GACGGGCTTGTCTGCTCCCGGCATCCGCTTACAGACAAGCTGTGACCGTCTCCGGGAGCTGCATGTGTCA
GAGGTTTTCACCGTCATCACCGAAACGCGCGAGACGAAAGGGCCTCGTGATACGCCTATTTTTATAGGTT
AATGTCATGATAATAATGGTTTCTTAGACGTCAGGTGGCACTTTTCGGGGAAATGTGCGCGGAACCCCTA
TTTGTTTATTTTTCTAAATACATTCAAATATGTATCCGCTCATGAGACAATAACCCTGATAAATGCTTCA
ATAATATTGAAAAAGGAAGAGTATGAGTATTCAACATTTCCGTGTCGCCCTTATTCCCTTTTTTGCGGCA
TTTTGCCTTCCTGTTTTTGCTCACCCAGAAACGCTGGTGAAAGTAAAAGATGCTGAAGATCAGTTGGGTG
CACGAGTGGGTTACATCGAACTGGATCTCAACAGCGGTAAGATCCTTGAGAGTTTTCGCCCCGAAGAACG
TTTTCCAATGATGAGCACTTTTAAAGTTCTGCTATGTGGCGCGGTATTATCCCGTATTGACGCCGGGCAA
GAGCAACTCGGTCGCCGCATACACTATTCTCAGAATGACTTGGTTGAGTACTCACCAGTCACAGAAAAGC
ATCTTACGGATGGCATGACAGTAAGAGAATTATGCAGTGCTGCCATAACCATGAGTGATAACACTGCGGC
CAACTTACTTCTGACAACGATCGGAGGACCGAAGGAGCTAACCGCTTTTTTGCACAACATGGGGGATCAT
GTAACTCGCCTTGATCGTTGGGAACCGGAGCTGAATGAAGCCATACCAAACGACGAGCGTGACACCACGA
TGCCTGTAGCAATGGCAACAACGTTGCGCAAACTATTAACTGGCGAACTACTTACTCTAGCTTCCCGGCA
ACAATTAATAGACTGGATGGAGGCGGATAAAGTTGCAGGACCACTTCTGCGCTCGGCCCTTCCGGCTGGC
TGGTTTATTGCTGATAAATCTGGAGCCGGTGAGCGTGGGTCTCGCGGTATCATTGCAGCACTGGGGCCAG
ATGGTAAGCCCTCCCGTATCGTAGTTATCTACACGACGGGGAGTCAGGCAACTATGGATGAACGAAATAG
ACAGATCGCTGAGATAGGTGCCTCACTGATTAAGCATTGGTAACTGTCAGACCAAGTTTACTCATATATA
CTTTAGATTGATTTAAAACTTCATTTTTAATTTAAAAGGATCTAGGTGAAGATCCTTTTTGATAATCTCA
TGACCAAAATCCCTTAACGTGAGTTTTCGTTCCACTGAGCGTCAGACCCCGTAGAAAAGATCAAAGGATC
TTCTTGAGATCCTTTTTTTCTGCGCGTAATCTGCTGCTTGCAAACAAAAAAACCACCGCTACCAGCGGTG
GTTTGTTTGCCGGATCAAGAGCTACCAACTCTTTTTCCGAAGGTAACTGGCTTCAGCAGAGCGCAGATAC
CAAATACTGTTCTTCTAGTGTAGCCGTAGTTAGGCCACCACTTCAAGAACTCTGTAGCACCGCCTACATA
CCTCGCTCTGCTAATCCTGTTACCAGTGGCTGCTGCCAGTGGCGATAAGTCGTGTCTTACCGGGTTGGAC
TCAAGACGATAGTTACCGGATAAGGCGCAGCGGTCGGGCTGAACGGGGGGTTCGTGCACACAGCCCAGCT
TGGAGCGAACGACCTACACCGAACTGAGATACCTACAGCGTGAGCTATGAGAAAGCGCCACGCTTCCCGA
AGGGAGAAAGGCGGACAGGTATCCGGTAAGCGGCAGGGTCGGAACAGGAGAGCGCACGAGGGAGCTTCCA
GGGGGAAACGCCTGGTATCTTTATAGTCCTGTCGGGTTTCGCCACCTCTGACTTGAGCGTCGATTTTTGT
GATGCTCGTCAGGGGGGCGGAGCCTATGGAAAAACGCCAGCAACGCGGCCTTTTTACGGTTCCTGGCCTT
TTGCTGGCCTTTTGCTCACATGTCCTGCAGGCAGCTGCGCGCTCGCTCGCTCACTGAGGCCGCCCGGGCG
TCGGGCGACCTTTGGTCGCCCGGCCTCAGTGAGCGAGCGAGCGCGCAGAGAGGGAGTGGCCAACTCCATC
ACTAGGGGTTCCTGCGGCCGCACGCGTAAGCTTTGCAAAGATGGATAAAGTTTTAAACAGAGAGGAATCT
TTGCAGCTAATGGACCTTCTAGGTCTTGAAAGGAGTGGGAATTGGCT
Features (pLannotate 1.2.2; 23 found; start..end, strand, type, name):
      9..456     +  promoter       hSyn promoter: human synapsin I promoter; confers neuron-specific expression (Kügler et al., 2003)
    463..480     +  misc_feature   MCS (fragment): pUC18/19 multiple cloning site
    487..520     +  protein_bind   FRT (minimal): supports FLP-mediated excision but not integration (Turan and Bode, 2011) FLP recombinase from the Saccharomyces cerevisiae 2μ plasmid
    521..570     -  intron         β-globin intron (fragment): internally truncated intron from human β-globin
    620..980     -  CDS            Cre (fragment): site-specific recombinase Cre is a site-specific recombinase from bacteriophage P1. Recombination occurs at loxP sequences.
   1078..1350    -  CDS            SYNE3 (fragment): SYNE3_HUMAN - Also known as C14orf139 From Homo sapiens (Human).
   1342..2037    -  CDS            mScarlet: mScarlet is a basic (constitutively fluorescent) red fluorescent protein published in 2016, derived from synthetic construct. It has moderate acid sensitivity.
   2083..2116    -  protein_bind   FRT (minimal): supports FLP-mediated excision but not integration (Turan and Bode, 2011) FLP recombinase from the Saccharomyces cerevisiae 2μ plasmid
   2117..2167    -  intron         β-globin intron (fragment): internally truncated intron from human β-globin
   2201..2225    +  misc_feature   MCS (fragment): pBluescript multiple cloning site
   2225..2813    +  misc_feature   WPRE: woodchuck hepatitis virus posttranscriptional regulatory element
   2845..3321    +  polyA_signal   hGH poly(A) signal: human growth hormone polyadenylation signal
   3361..3501    +  repeat_region  AAV2 ITR: inverted terminal repeat of adeno-associated virus serotype 2 inverted
   3506..3557    -  misc_feature   bom (fragment): basis of mobility region from pBR322
   3576..4031    +  rep_origin     f1 ori (sequence partly withheld): f1 bacteriophage origin of replication; arrow indicates direction of (+) strand synthesis
   4032..4081    -  misc_feature   bom (fragment): basis of mobility region from pBR322
   4183..4218    -  CDS            rop (fragment): Rop protein, which maintains plasmids at low copy number; rop
   4313..4417    +  promoter       AmpR promoter: bla
   4418..5278    +  CDS            AmpR: β-lactamase; bla; confers resistance to ampicillin, carbenicillin, and related antibiotics
   5449..6037    +  rep_origin     ori: high-copy-number ColE1/pMB1/pBR322/pUC origin of replication
   6110..6137    +  repeat_region  AAV2 ITR (fragment): inverted terminal repeat of adeno-associated virus serotype 2 inverted
   6166..6193    +  repeat_region  AAV2 ITR (fragment): inverted terminal repeat of adeno-associated virus serotype 2 inverted
   6256..6322    +  CDS            small t antigen (fragment): SV40 (simian virus 40) small t antigen
