[The description below was written by a language model from this plasmid's Addgene catalogue record and pLannotate feature annotations shown in this document.]
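Description:
pAAV-Syn1-fDIO-mScarlet-KASH-2a-dCre is an adeno-associated virus transfer plasmid for neuron-specific, Flp-dependent expression of a nuclear-envelope-targeted red reporter together with a catalytically dead Cre recombinase. It is maintained in bacteria through a high-copy ColE1/pUC-type origin and an ampicillin resistance gene (β-lactamase with its own promoter), and it also carries an f1 phage origin. AAV2 inverted terminal repeats flank the expression cassette to allow packaging into recombinant AAV. One ITR is annotated in full, while the other is detected only as short fragments, which may reflect the difficulty of sequencing and annotating these repeats.

The cassette is driven by the human synapsin I promoter. Downstream, the coding sequence lies in the antisense orientation between minimal FRT sites. The short stretches beside each FRT that are annotated as β-globin intron fragments probably correspond to the second, heterotypic FRT variant expected in an fDIO design, although the record does not confirm this. Flp recombinase inverts the cassette into the sense orientation and locks it there, so expression occurs only in Flp-positive neurons. The open reading frame encodes mScarlet fused to a KASH domain (annotated as a SYNE3 fragment), which anchors the fluorophore to the nuclear envelope. A 2A peptide follows, then dCre, an enzymatically inactive Cre. Only part of this gene is recognised as Cre in the annotation, and the inactivating change is not specified. The catalogue lists mouse as the insert species, although Cre derives from bacteriophage P1. A WPRE and the human growth hormone polyadenylation signal enhance and terminate the transcript.

The construct most plausibly serves as a recombination-deficient control matched to an active Cre vector, with the labelled nuclei marking transduced neurons.
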