Addgene plasmid #203839: pAAV-Syn1-fDIO-mScarlet-KASH-2a-dCre
Purpose: Flp-dependent enzymatically inactive Cre and mScarlet-KASH expression
Depositing lab: Ivo Spiegel. Depositing organization: Weizmann Institute of Science. Publication: Single genomic enhancers drive experience-dependent GABAergic plasticity to maintain sensory processing in the adult cortex. Roethler O, Zohar E, Cohen-Kashi Malina K, Bitan L, Gabel HW, Spiegel I. Neuron. 2023 Jun 20:S0896-6273(23)00399-9. doi: 10.1016/j.neuron.2023.05.026. PubMed 37354902.
Backbone
  Vector backbone: AAV
  Vector type: AAV
Growth in bacteria
  Bacterial resistance: Ampicillin, 100 μg/mL
  Growth temperature: 30°C
  Growth strain: NEB Stable
  Copy number: High Copy
Gene/Insert
  Gene/Insert name: dCre
  Species: M. musculus (mouse)
  Mutation: Enzymatically inactive Cre
  Tag / fusion protein: mScarlet-KASH-2A (N terminal on insert)
  Cloning method: Gibson Cloning
Terms and licenses: Academic/Nonprofit Terms; Industry Terms: Not Available to Industry
How to cite: pAAV-Syn1-fDIO-mScarlet-KASH-2a-dCre was a gift from Ivo Spiegel (Addgene plasmid # 203839 ; http://n2t.net/addgene:203839 ; RRID:Addgene_203839)
